Addgene plasmid #87148: pCASCADE-fabI-gltA1-gltA2-udhA-zwf
Purpose: fabI-gltA1-gltA2-udhA-zwf targeting guide RNA E. coli , Low Phosphate Induction
Depositing lab: Michael Lynch. Depositing organization: Duke University.
Backbone
  Vector backbone: pCASCADE
  Backbone manufacturer: None - Constructed in House
  Backbone size w/o insert (bp): 2500
  Total vector size (bp): 2903
  Vector type: Bacterial Expression
Growth in bacteria
  Bacterial resistance: Chloramphenicol, 25 μg/mL
  Growth temperature: 37°C
  Growth strain: DH5alpha
  Copy number: Low Copy
Gene/Insert
  Gene/Insert name: fabI-gltA1-gltA2-udhA-zwf guide array
  gRNA/shRNA sequence: 5 Guide Array : E . coli fabI, gltA promoter1, gltA promoter 2, udhA promoter, zwf promoter
  Promoter: E . coli ugpB gene promoter, low phosphate induction
  Cloning method: Gibson Cloning
  Sequencing primers: 5′ CACCACGTCGTCCCTATCTG; 3′ ATCTCCGCCCCGTTCGTAA
Terms and licenses: Academic/Nonprofit Terms; Industry Terms: Not Available to Industry
How to cite: pCASCADE-fabI-gltA1-gltA2-udhA-zwf was a gift from Michael Lynch (Addgene plasmid # 87148 ; http://n2t.net/addgene:87148 ; RRID:Addgene_87148)
