[The description below was written by a language model from this plasmid's Addgene catalogue record and pLannotate feature annotations shown in this document.]
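Description:
pCASCADE-fabI-gltA1-gltA2-udhA-zwf is a small bacterial expression plasmid built on the in-house pCASCADE backbone that delivers a five-spacer guide RNA array to E. coli. It replicates from a p15A origin, which is compatible with ColE1-type plasmids in the same cell and is recorded as low copy. It is selected with chloramphenicol through a cat gene driven by its own promoter and followed by the lambda t0 terminator. The annotation also picks up a short fragment resembling the RSF origin, most likely just homology near the p15A region. The catalogue lists a total size of about 2.9 kb, whereas the sequenced record is slightly larger at about 3.1 kb.

The payload is an array of five guides directed at fabI, two gltA promoters, the udhA promoter and the zwf promoter. It was assembled by Gibson cloning and is transcribed from the E. coli ugpB promoter, which is induced under low phosphate. The array and the ugpB promoter are not annotated in the feature table, though they presumably sit in the unannotated stretch after the rrnB T1 and T7Te terminators. The plasmid name points to guides processed and used by the Cascade complex of the type I-E CRISPR system, although the record does not say this explicitly or describe the required host strain. Targeting promoters in this way is consistent with transcriptional silencing, so that phosphate depletion triggers simultaneous knockdown of several central metabolic genes. A TetR coding sequence is also present, but its role in this construct is not stated.
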