Features (pLannotate 1.2.2; 8 found; start..end, strand, type, name):
      7..630     -  CDS            TetR: tetracycline repressor TetR; tetR from transposon Tn10; TetR binds to the tetracycline operator tetO to inhibit transcription. This inhibition can be relieved by adding tetracycline or doxycycline.
    642..713     +  terminator     rrnB T1 terminator: transcription terminator T1 from the E. coli rrnB gene
    729..756     +  terminator     T7Te terminator: phage T7 early transcription terminator
   1386..1441    -  rep_origin     RSF ori (fragment): Plasmids containing the RSF 1030 origin of replication can be propagated in E. coli cells that contain additional plasmids with compatible origins.
   1529..2074    -  rep_origin     p15A ori: Plasmids containing the medium-copy-number p15A origin of replication can be propagated in E. coli cells that contain a second plasmid with the ColE1 origin.
   2188..2282    -  terminator     lambda t0 terminator: transcription terminator from phage lambda
   2306..2962    -  CDS            cat: CAT_ECOLX - Experimental evidence at protein level: Swiss-Prot protein existence level 1. This enzyme is an effector of chloramphenicol resistance in bacteria. From Escherichia coli. This protein is used as a marker in many commonly used cloning vectors, such as pACYC184.
   2963..3065    -  promoter       cat promoter: promoter of the E. coli cat gene encoding chloramphenicol acetyltransferase
>Addgene plasmid #87148 | pCASCADE-fabI-gltA1-gltA2-udhA-zwf | addgene full sequence | sequence record 175306 | Addgene NGS Result
GACGTCTTAAGACCCACTTTCACATTTAAGTTGTTTTTCTAATCCGCATATGATCAATTCAAGGCCGAAT
AAGAAGGCTGGCTCTGCACCTTGGTGATCAAATAATTCGATAGCTTGTCGTAATAATGGCGGCATACTAT
CAGTAGTAGGTGTTTCCCTTTCTTCTTTAGCGACTTGATGCTCTTGATCTTCCAATACGCAACCTAAAGT
AAAATGCCCCACAGCGCTGAGTGCATATAATGCATTCTCTAGTGAAAAACCTTGTTGGCATAAAAAGGCT
AATTGATTTTCGAGAGTTTCATACTGTTTTTCTGTAGGCCGTGTACCTAAATGTACTTTTGCTCCATCGC
GATGACTTAGTAAAGCACATCTAAAACTTTTAGCGTTATTACGTAAAAAATCTTGCCAGCTTTCCCCTTC
TAAAGGGCAAAAGTGAGTATGGTGCCTATCTAACATCTCAATGGCTAAGGCGTCGAGCAAAGCCCGCTTA
TTTTTTACATGCCAATACAATGTAGGCTGCTCTACACCTAGCTTCTGGGCGAGTTTACGGGTTGTTAAAC
CTTCGATTCCGACCTCATTAAGCAGCTCTAATGCGCTGTTAATCACTTTACTTTTATCTAATCTAGACAT
CATCCAGGCATCAAATAAAACGAAAGGCTCAGTCGAAAGACTGGGCCTTTCGTTTTATCTGTTGTTTGTC
GGTGAACGCTCTCTACTAGAGTCACACTGGCTCACCTTCGGGTGGGCCTTTCTGCGTTTATACACAGCTA
ACACCACGTCGTCCCTATCTGCTGCCCTAGGTCTATGAGTGGTTGCTGGATAACTCTTTCTGACACCTTA
CTATCTTACAAATGTAACAAAAAAGTTATTTTTCTGTAATTCGAGCATGTCATGTTACCCCGCGAGCATA
AAACGCGTATATTCAGGGAGACCACAACGGTTTCCCTCTACAAATAATTTTGTTTAACTTTGAATTCAAA
AGATCTGGTACCACCTCGAGTTCCCCGCGCCAGCGGGGATAAACCGTTGATTATAATAACCGTTTATCTG
TTCGTATCGAGTTCCCCGCGCCAGCGGGGATAAACCGAAAAGCATATAATGCGTAAAAGTTATGAAGTTC
GAGTTCCCCGCGCCAGCGGGGATAAACCGTATTGACCAATTCATTCGGGACAGTTATTAGTTCGAGTTCC
CCGCGCCAGCGGGGATAAACCGTTACCATTCTGTTGCTTTTATGTATAAGAATCGAGTTCCCCGCGCCAG
CGGGGATAAACCGCTCGTAAAAGCAGTACAGTGCACCGTAAGATCGAGTTCCCCGCGCCAGCGGGGATAA
ACCGAAAAAAAAACCCCGCCCCTGACAGGGCGGGGTTTTTTTTCCTAGGGATATATTCCGCTTCCTCGCT
CACTGACTCGCTACGCTCGGTCGTTCGACTGCGGCGAGCGGAAATGGCTTACGAACGGGGCGGAGATTTC
CTGGAAGATGCCAGGAAGATACTTAACAGGGAAGTGAGAGGGCCGCGGCAAAGCCGTTTTTCCATAGGCT
CCGCCCCCCTGACAAGCATCACGAAATCTGACGCTCAAATCAGTGGTGGCGAAACCCGACAGGACTATAA
AGATACCAGGCGTTTCCCCCTGGCGGCTCCCTCGTGCGCTCTCCTGTTCCTGCCTTTCGGTTTACCGGTG
TCATTCCGCTGTTATGGCCGCGTTTGTCTCATTCCACGCCTGACACTCAGTTCCGGGTAGGCAGTTCGCT
CCAAGCTGGACTGTATGCACGAACCCCCCGTTCAGTCCGACCGCTGCGCCTTATCCGGTAACTATCGTCT
TGAGTCCAACCCGGAAAGACATACAAAAGCACCACTGGCAGCAGCCACTGGTAATTGATTTAGAGGAGTT
AGTCTTGAAGTCATGCGCCGGTTAAGGCTAAACTGAAAGGACAAGTTTTGGTGACTGCGCTCCTCCAAGC
CAGTTACCTCGGTTCAAAGAGTTGGTAGCTCAGAGAACCTTCGAAAAACCGCCCTGCAAGGCGGTTTTTT
CGTTTTCAGAGCAAGAGATTACGCGCAGACCAAAACGATCTCAAGAAGATCATCTTATTAATCAGATAAA
ATATTTCTAGATTTCAGTGCAATTTATCTCTTCAAATGTAGCACCTGAAGTCAGCCCCATACGATATAAG
TTGTTACTAGTGCTTGGATTCTCACCAATAAAAAACGCCCGGCGGCAACCGAGCGTTCTGAACAAATCCA
GATGGAGTTCTGAGGTCATTACTGGATCTATCAACAGGAGTCCAAGCGAGCTCGATATCAAATTACGCCC
CGCCCTGCCACTCATCGCAGTACTGTTGTAATTCATTAAGCATTCTGCCGACATGGAAGCCATCACAAAC
GGCATGATGAACCTGAATCGCCAGCGGCATCAGCACCTTGTCGCCTTGCGTATAATATTTGCCCATGGTG
AAAACGGGGGCGAAGAAGTTGTCCATATTGGCCACGTTTAAATCAAAACTGGTGAAACTCACCCAGGGAT
TGGCTGAGACGAAAAACATATTCTCAATAAACCCTTTAGGGAAATAGGCCAGGTTTTCACCGTAACACGC
CACATCTTGCGAATATATGTGTAGAAACTGCCGGAAATCGTCGTGGTATTCACTCCAGAGCGATGAAAAC
GTTTCAGTTTGCTCATGGAAAACGGTGTAACAAGGGTGAACACTATCCCATATCACCAGCTCACCGTCTT
TCATTGCCATACGAAATTCCGGATGAGCATTCATCAGGCGGGCAAGAATGTGAATAAAGGCCGGATAAAA
CTTGTGCTTATTTTTCTTTACGGTCTTTAAAAAGGCCGTAATATCCAGCTGAACGGTCTGGTTATAGGTA
CATTGAGCAACTGACTGAAATGCCTCAAAATGTTCTTTACGATGCCATTGGGATATATCAACGGTGGTAT
ATCCAGTGATTTTTTTCTCCATTTTAGCTTCCTTAGCTCCTGAAAATCTCGATAACTCAAAAAATACGCC
CGGTAGTGATCTTATTTCATTATGGTGAAAGTTGGAACCTCTTACGTGCCGATCAACGTCTCATTTTCGC
CAGATATC
